Addgene plasmid #123438: TRBV9
Purpose: construction of TCR
Depositing lab: Catherine Wu. Depositing organization: Dana-Farber Cancer Institute. Publication: A cloning and expression system to probe T-cell receptor specificity and assess functional avidity to neoantigens. Hu Z, Anandappa AJ, Sun J, Kim J, Leet DE, Bozym DJ, Chen C, Williams L, Shukla SA, Zhang W, Tabbaa D, Steelman S, Olive O, Livak KJ, Kishi H, Muraguchi A, Guleria I, Stevens J, Lane WJ, Burkhardt UE, Fritsch EF, Neuberg D, Ott PA, Keskin DB, Hacohen N, Wu CJ. Blood. 2018 Nov 1;132(18):1911-1921. doi: 10.1182/blood-2018-04-843763. Epub 2018 Aug 27. PubMed 30150207.
Backbone
  Vector backbone: pUC57-kanamycin
  Vector type: Bacterial Expression
Growth in bacteria
  Bacterial resistance: Kanamycin, 50 μg/mL
  Growth temperature: 37°C
  Growth strain: DH5alpha
  Copy number: High Copy
Gene/Insert
  Gene/Insert name: TRBV9
  Species: H. sapiens (human)
  Mutation: WT
  Entrez Gene: TRBV9 (a.k.a. TCRBV1S1A1N1, TCRBV9S1)
  Cloning method: Unknown
Terms and licenses: Academic/Nonprofit Terms; Industry Terms: Not Available to Industry
Depositor comments: Cloning Method: Golden Gate.
How to cite: TRBV9 was a gift from Catherine Wu (Addgene plasmid # 123438 ; http://n2t.net/addgene:123438 ; RRID:Addgene_123438)
