[The description below was written by a language model from this plasmid's Addgene catalogue record and pLannotate feature annotations shown in this document.]
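Description:
TRBV9 is a small (about 3.4 kb) bacterial cloning plasmid built on the pUC57-kanamycin backbone, serving as a parts vector for assembling T-cell receptor (TCR) constructs. It replicates in E. coli from a high-copy ColE1/pUC-type origin and is selected with kanamycin through the aph(3')-Ia aminoglycoside phosphotransferase gene. The remaining backbone annotations are typical pUC remnants: a lac promoter with its operator and CAP binding site, a disrupted lacZα fragment flanking the cloning region, and short fragments of lacI, rop and the pBR322 bom region. None of these are relevant to the payload. Although catalogued as a bacterial expression vector, nothing in the record indicates that the insert is meant to be expressed in bacteria, and the plasmid appears to function as a storage and donor vector.

The catalogued insert is the wild-type human TRBV9 gene, which encodes a variable segment of the TCR beta chain. The automated feature table instead labels the roughly 320 bp coding segment in the insert region as a fragment of TRBV5-5. This probably reflects homology-based matching among related TRBV family members, but the record does not resolve the discrepancy. Just downstream, the annotation detects a human TRAC coding sequence, the TCR alpha chain constant region, which the catalogue entry does not mention. No eukaryotic promoter, tag or reporter is annotated. The depositor notes Golden Gate as the cloning method and gives the purpose as TCR construction. This suggests that the plasmid is one member of a library of V-segment modules combined by type IIS restriction assembly with other fragments to rebuild full-length TCRs for specificity and functional avidity testing.
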