Features (pLannotate 1.2.2; 11 found; start..end, strand, type, name):
    137..236     +  misc_feature   bom (fragment): basis of mobility region from pBR322
    242..399     -  CDS            lacZα (fragment): LacZα fragment of β-galactosidase; lacZ fragment
    453..776     +  CDS            TRBV5-5 (fragment): TVB55_HUMAN - Also known as TCRBV5S3A2T From Homo sapiens (Human).
    839..1246    +  CDS            TRAC: TRAC_HUMAN - Also known as TCRA. Experimental evidence at protein level: Swiss-Prot protein existence level 1. Constant region of T cell receptor (TR) alpha chain (PubMed:24600447). Alpha-beta T cell receptors are antigen specific receptors which are essential to the immune response and are present on the cell surface of T lymphocytes. Recognize peptide-major histocompatibility (MH) (pMH) complexes that are displayed by antigen presenting cells (APC), a prerequisite for efficient T cell adaptive immunity against pathogens (PubMed:25493333). Binding of alpha-beta TR to pMH complex initiates TR-
   1352..1368    -  protein_bind   lac operator: The lac repressor binds to the lac operator to inhibit transcription in E. coli. This inhibition can be relieved by adding lactose or isopropyl-β-D-thiogalactopyranoside (IPTG). lac repressor encoded by lacI
   1376..1406    -  promoter       lac promoter: promoter for the E. coli lac operon
   1421..1442    -  protein_bind   CAP binding site: CAP binding activates transcription in the presence of cAMP. E. coli catabolite activator protein
   1455..1547    -  CDS            lacI (fragment): lac repressor; lacI; The lac repressor binds to the lac operator to inhibit transcription in E. coli. This inhibition can be relieved by adding lactose or isopropyl-β-D-thiogalactopyranoside (IPTG).
   1730..2318    -  rep_origin     ori: high-copy-number ColE1/pMB1/pBR322/pUC origin of replication
   2496..3305    -  CDS            KanR: aminoglycoside phosphotransferase; aph(3')-Ia; confers resistance to kanamycin in bacteria or G418 (Geneticin®) in eukaryotes
   3412..35      +  CDS            rop (fragment) (across the origin): Rop protein, which maintains plasmids at low copy number; rop
>Addgene plasmid #123438 | TRBV9 | addgene full sequence | sequence record 245007 | Addgene NGS Result
TCGCGCGTTTCGGTGATGACGGTGAAAACCTCTGACACATGCAGCTCCCGGAGACGGTCACAGCTTGTCT
GTAAGCGGATGCCGGGAGCAGACAAGCCCGTCAGGGCGCGTCAGCGGGTGTTGGCGGGTGTCGGGGCTGG
CTTAACTATGCGGCATCAGAGCAGATTGTACTGAGAGTGCACCATATGCGGTGTGAAATACCGCACAGAT
GCGTAAGGAGAAAATACCGCATCAGGCGCCATTCGCCATTCAGGCTGCGCAACTGTTGGGAAGGGCGATC
GGTGCGGGCCTCTTCGCTATTACGCCAGCTGGCGAAAGGGGGATGTGCTGCAAGGCGATTAAGTTGGGTA
ACGCCAGGGTTTTCCCAGTCACGACGTTGTAAAACGACGGCCAGAGAATTCGAGCTCGGTACCTCGCGAA
TACATCTAGATGGGGATCCACCGGTCGCCACCATGGGCTTCAGGCTCCTCTGCTGTGTGGCCTTTTGTCT
CCTGGGAGCAGGCCCAGTGGATTCTGGAGTCACACAAACCCCAAAGCACCTGATCACAGCAACTGGACAG
CGAGTGACGCTGAGATGCTCCCCTAGGTCTGGAGATCTCTCTGTGTACTGGTACCAACAGAGCCTGGACC
AGGGCCTCCAGTTCCTCATTCAGTATTATAATGGAGAAGAGAGAGCAAAAGGAAACATTCTTGAACGATT
CTCCGCACAACAGTTCCCTGACTTGCACTCTGAACTAAACCTGAGCTCTCTGGAGCTGGGGGACTCAGCT
TTGTATGAGACCTAAGGTGGTGGTGGTTCTGGTTCTGGTTCTGGTGGTGGTTCTGGTGGTGGTCTCTTGA
CCCTGCCGTGTACCAGCTGAGAGACTCTAAATCCAGTGACAAGTCTGTCTGCCTATTCACCGATTTTGAT
TCTCAAACAAATGTGTCACAAAGTAAGGATTCTGATGTGTATATCACAGACAAAACTGTGCTAGACATGA
GGTCTATGGACTTCAAGAGCAACAGTGCTGTGGCCTGGAGCAACAAATCTGACTTTGCATGTGCAAACGC
CTTCAACAACAGCATTATTCCAGAAGACACCTTCTTCCCCAGCCCAGAAAGTTCCTGTGATGTCAAGCTG
GTCGAGAAAAGCTTTGAAACAGATACGAACCTAAACTTTCAAAACCTGTCAGTGATTGGGTTCCGAATCC
TCCTCCTGAAAGTGGCCGGGTTTAATCTGCTCATGACGCTGCGGCTGTGGTCCAGCTAAAGCGGCCGCGT
CGACAATCAAATCGGATCCCGGGCCCGTCGACTGCAGAGGCCTGCATGCAAGCTTGGTGTAATCATGGTC
ATAGCTGTTTCCTGTGTGAAATTGTTATCCGCTCACAATTCCACACAACATACGAGCCGGAAGCATAAAG
TGTAAAGCCTGGGGTGCCTAATGAGTGAGCTAACTCACATTAATTGCGTTGCGCTCACTGCCCGCTTTCC
AGTCGGGAAACCTGTCGTGCCAGCTGCATTAATGAATCGGCCAACGCGCGGGGAGAGGCGGTTTGCGTAT
TGGGCGCTCTTCCGCTTCCTCGCTCACTGACTCGCTGCGCTCGGTCGTTCGGCTGCGGCGAGCGGTATCA
GCTCACTCAAAGGCGGTAATACGGTTATCCACAGAATCAGGGGATAACGCAGGAAAGAACATGTGAGCAA
AAGGCCAGCAAAAGGCCAGGAACCGTAAAAAGGCCGCGTTGCTGGCGTTTTTCCATAGGCTCCGCCCCCC
TGACGAGCATCACAAAAATCGACGCTCAAGTCAGAGGTGGCGAAACCCGACAGGACTATAAAGATACCAG
GCGTTTCCCCCTGGAAGCTCCCTCGTGCGCTCTCCTGTTCCGACCCTGCCGCTTACCGGATACCTGTCCG
CCTTTCTCCCTTCGGGAAGCGTGGCGCTTTCTCATAGCTCACGCTGTAGGTATCTCAGTTCGGTGTAGGT
CGTTCGCTCCAAGCTGGGCTGTGTGCACGAACCCCCCGTTCAGCCCGACCGCTGCGCCTTATCCGGTAAC
TATCGTCTTGAGTCCAACCCGGTAAGACACGACTTATCGCCACTGGCAGCAGCCACTGGTAACAGGATTA
GCAGAGCGAGGTATGTAGGCGGTGCTACAGAGTTCTTGAAGTGGTGGCCTAACTACGGCTACACTAGAAG
AACAGTATTTGGTATCTGCGCTCTGCTGAAGCCAGTTACCTTCGGAAAAAGAGTTGGTAGCTCTTGATCC
GGCAAACAAACCACCGCTGGTAGCGGTGGTTTTTTTGTTTGCAAGCAGCAGATTACGCGCAGAAAAAAAG
GATCTCAAGAAGATCCTTTGATCTTTTCTACGGGGTCTGACGCTCAGTGGAACGAAAACTCACGTTAAGG
GATTTTGGTCATGAGATTATCAAAAAGGATCTTCACCTAGATCCTTTTAAATTAAAAATGAAGTTTTAAA
TCAAGCCCAATCTGAATAATGTTACAACCAATTAACCAATTCTGATTAGAAAAACTCATCGAGCATCAAA
TGAAACTGCAATTTATTCATATCAGGATTATCAATACCATATTTTTGAAAAAGCCGTTTCTGTAATGAAG
GAGAAAACTCACCGAGGCAGTTCCATAGGATGGCAAGATCCTGGTATCGGTCTGCGATTCCGACTCGTCC
AACATCAATACAACCTATTAATTTCCCCTCGTCAAAAATAAGGTTATCAAGTGAGAAATCACCATGAGTG
ACGACTGAATCCGGTGAGAATGGCAAAAGTTTATGCATTTCTTTCCAGACTTGTTCAACAGGCCAGCCAT
TACGCTCGTCATCAAAATCACTCGCATCAACCAAACCGTTATTCATTCGTGATTGCGCCTGAGCGAGACG
AAATACGCGATCGCTGTTAAAAGGACAATTACAAACAGGAATCGAATGCAACCGGCGCAGGAACACTGCC
AGCGCATCAACAATATTTTCACCTGAATCAGGATATTCTTCTAATACCTGGAATGCTGTTTTTCCGGGGA
TCGCAGTGGTGAGTAACCATGCATCATCAGGAGTACGGATAAAATGCTTGATGGTCGGAAGAGGCATAAA
TTCCGTCAGCCAGTTTAGTCTGACCATCTCATCTGTAACATCATTGGCAACGCTACCTTTGCCATGTTTC
AGAAACAACTCTGGCGCATCGGGCTTCCCATACAAGCGATAGATTGTCGCACCTGATTGCCCGACATTAT
CGCGAGCCCATTTATACCCATATAAATCAGCATCCATGTTGGAATTTAATCGCGGCCTCGACGTTTCCCG
TTGAATATGGCTCATAACACCCCTTGTATTACTGTTTATGTAAGCAGACAGTTTTATTGTTCATGATGAT
ATATTTTTATCTTGTGCAATGTAACATCAGAGATTTTGAGACACGGGCCAGAGCTGCA
